>Addgene plasmid #174633 | pB80-KIF1A(1-365)-VVD52C-mCherry-SSPB(micro) | addgene full sequence | sequence record 346989 | Addgene Partial NGS Result
GGGCGAGGCGGAGAGGTGCGGCGGCAGCCAATCAGAGCGGCGCGCTCCGAAAGTTTCCTTTTATGGCGAG
GCGGCGGCGGCGGCGGCCCTATAAAAAGCGAAGCGCGCGGCGGGCGGGAGTCGCTGCGCGCTGCCTTCGC
CCCGTGCCCCGCTCCGCCGCCGCCTCGCGCCGCCCGCCCCGGCTCTGACTGACCGCGTTACTCCCACAGG
TGAGCGGGCGGGACGGCCCTTCTCCTCCGGGCTGTAATTAGCGCTTGGTTTAATGACGGCTCGTTTCTTT
TCTGTGGCTGCGTGAAAGCCTTAAAGGGCTCCGGGAGGGCCCTTTGTGCGGGGGGGAGCGGCTCGGGGGG
TGCGTGCGTGTGTGTGTGCGTGGGGAGCGCCGCGTGCGGCTCCGCGCTGCCCGGCGGCTGTGAGCGCTGC
GGGCGCGGCGCGGGGCTTTGTGCGCTCCGCAGTGTGCGCGAGGGGAGCGCGGCCGGGGGCGGTGCCCCGC
GGTGCGGGGGGGGCTGCGAGGGGAACAAAGGCTGCGTGCGGGGTGTGTGCGTGGGGGGGTGAGCAGGGGG
TGTGGGCGCGGCGGTCGGGCTGTAACCCCCCCCTGCACCCCCCTCCCCGAGTTGCTGAGCACGGCCCGGC
TTCGGGTGCGGGGCTCCGTGCGGGGCGTGGCGCGGGGCTCGCCGTGCCGGGCGGGGGGTGGCGGCAGGTG
GGGGTGCCGGGCGGGGCGGGGCCGCCTCGGGCCGGGGAGGGCTCGGGGGAGGGGCGCGGCGGCCCCCGGA
GCGCCGGCGGCTGTCGAGGCGCGGCGAGCCGCAGCCATTGCCTTTTATGGTAATCGTGCGAGAGGGCGCA
GGGACTTCCTTTGTCCCAAATCTGTGCGGAGCCGAAATCTGGGAGGCGCCGCCGCACCCCCTCTAGCGGG
CGCGGGGCGAAGCGGTGCGGCGCCGGCAGGAAGGAAATGGGCGGGGAGGGCCTTCGTGCGTCGCCGCGCC
GCCGTCCCCTTCTCCATCTCCAGCCTCGGGGCTGTCCGCAGGGGGACGGCTGCCTTCGGGGGGGACGGGG
CAGGGCGGGGTTCGGCTTCTGGCGTGTGACCGGCGGGGTTTATATCTTCCCTTCTCTGTTCCTCCGCAGC
CCCCAAGCTAGGCAATTGGGCGCGCCACCATGGCCGGGGCTTCGGTGAAGGTGGCGGTGCGTGTCCGCCC
CTTCAACTCCCGGGAAATGAGCCGAGACTCCAAGTGCATCATTCAGATGTCTGGAAGCACCACCACTATT
GTCAACCCCAAACAGCCCAAGGAGACACCCAAGAGCTTCAGCTTTGATTACTCCTACTGGTCACATACCT
CGCCGGAGGACATCAACTATGCCTCTCAGAAGCAGGTCTACAGGGACATTGGGGAAGAGATGCTACAGCA
TGCCTTTGAGGGCTACAATGTGTGCATCTTTGCCTATGGGCAGACGGGGGCCGGCAAGTCCTACACCATG
ATGGGGAAACAGGAGAAGGACCAGCAAGGCATCATTCCACAGCTCTGCGAAGACCTCTTCTCTCGAATCA
ACGACACCACCAACGACAACATGTCCTACTCTGTGGAGGTCAGCTACATGGAGATTTACTGTGAGCGAGT
CCGTGACCTCCTGAACCCCAAGAACAAAGGCAACCTGCGTGTGAGGGAGCACCCTCTGCTGGGGCCTTAT
GTGGAGGACCTCTCCAAGCTGGCTGTAACCTCCTACAATGACATCCAGGACCTCATGGACTCAGGGAACA
AGGCCAGGACTGTGGCGGCCACAAACATGAATGAGACCAGCAGCCGTTCTCACGCAGTCTTCAACATCAT
CTTTACCCAGAAGCGCCATGATGCAGAGACCAACATCACCACAGAGAAAGTGAGCAAAATCAGCCTGGTG
GACCTGGCAGGCAGTGAACGAGCCGACTCCACAGGAGCCAAGGGCACGCGACTCAAGGAGGGGGCCAACA
TCAACAAGTCTTTGACCACCCTGGGAAAGGTCATCTCTGCTCTGGCTGAAATGGACTCTGGACCCAACAA
GAACAAGAAAAAGAAGAAGACAGATTTCATCCCTTACCGAGACTCCGTATTGACATGGCTTCTCCGGGAA
AACCTCGGTGGCAACTCAAGGACAGCCATGGTGGCAGCCCTGAGCCCTGCGGACATCAACTATGATGAGA
CCCTCAGCACACTGAGATATGCAGATCGGGCCAAACAAATCCGCTGCAATGCCATCATCAATGAAGACCC
CAACTCTAGAGGTGGCGGGGGCAGTGGGGGATCCCATACTCTTTATGCCCCCGGTGGATATGACATTATG
GGATATCTGTGCCAGATCATGAACCGGCCAAACCCGCAGGTGGAACTGGGCCCCGTGGATACATCCTGCG
CCTTGATTCTTTGTGACCTGAAACAGAAAGACACCCCGATAGTTTACGCGAGTGAAGCCTTCCTCTACAT
GACAGGTTACAGCAACGCAGAGGTGCTGGGCCGGAATTGCCGGTTTCTGCAAAGCCCTGACGGCATGGTG
AAGCCCAAGAGCACCCGGAAGTACGTGGATAGTAACACAATCAATACTATGCGCAAGGCAATCGACAGGA
ATGCCGAGGTGCAGGTTGAAGTAGTCAATTTTAAAAAGAATGGACAGCGATTTGTTAATTTCCTGACTAT
GATACCTGTTAGGGACGAAACAGGCGAGTATCGATACTCTATGGGATTCCAGTGCGAAGTCGACGGGAGC
GGGGGTGGGAGTAAGCTTGTGAGCAAGGGCGAGGAGGATAACATGGCCATCATCAAGGAGTTCATGCGCT
TCAAGGTGCACATGGAGGGCTCCGTGAACGGCCACGAGTTCGAGATCGAGGGCGAGGGCGAGGGCCGCCC
CTACGAGGGCACCCAGACCGCCAAGCTGAAGGTGACCAAGGGTGGCCCCCTGCCCTTCGCCTGGGACATC
CTGTCCCCTCAGTTCATGTACGGCTCCAAGGCCTACGTGAAGCACCCCGCCGACATCCCCGACTACTTGA
AGCTGTCCTTCCCCGAGGGCTTCAAGTGGGAGCGCGTGATGAACTTCGAGGACGGCGGCGTGGTGACCGT
GACCCAGGACTCCTCCCTGCAGGACGGCGAGTTCATCTACAAGGTGAAGCTGCGCGGCACCAACTTCCCC
TCCGACGGTCCCGTAATGCAGAAGAAGACCATGGGCTGGGAGGCCTCCTCCGAGCGGATGTACCCCGAGG
ACGGCGCCCTGAAGGGCGAGATCAAGCAGAGGCTGAAGCTGAAGGACGGCGGCCACTACGACGCTGAGGT
CAAGACCACCTACAAGGCCAAGAAGCCCGTGCAGCTGCCCGGCGCCTACAACGTCAACATCAAGTTGGAC
ATCACCTCCCACAACGAGGACTACACCATCGTGGAACAGTACGAACGCGCCGAGGGCCGCCACTCCACCG
GCGGCATGGACGAGCTGTACAAGGCTAGCGGAGGCGGTGGCTCAGGCGGAGGAGGGTCAGGAGGGGGAGG
CAGTGGCGGGGGCGGCTCTGGAGGAGGGGGTTCTGGTGGTGGTAGCTACGTAGATCTGAGCGGCCTGACC
CTGCAGGAATTCAGCTCCCCGAAACGCCCTAAGCTGCTGCGTGAATATTACGATTGGCTGGTTGATAACA
GCTTTACCCCATATCTGGTGGTGGATGCCACATACCTGGGCGTGAACGTGCCCGTGGAGTATGTGAAAGA
CGGTCAGATCGTGCTGAATCTGTCTGCAAGTGCGACCGGCAACCTGCAACTGACAAATGATTTTATCCAG
TTCAACGCCCAGTTTAAGGGCGTGTCTCGTGAACTGTATATCCCGATGGGTGCCGCTCTGGCCATTTACG
CTCGCGAGAACGGCGATGGTGTGATGTTCGAACCAGAAGAAATCTATGACGAGCTGAATATTGGTTAAAC
CGGTCCTAGATAAGTAATGATCATAATCAGCCATATCACATCTGTAGAGGTTTTACTTGCTTTAAAAAAC
CTCCCACACCTCCCCCTGAACCTGAAACATAAAATGAATGCAATTGTTGTTGTTAACTTGTTTATTGCAG
CTTATAATGGTTACAAATAAAGCAATAGCATCACAAATTTCACAAATAAAGCATTTTTTTCACTGCATTC
TAGTTGTGGTTTGTCCAAACTCATCAATGTATCTTATCATGTCTGGATCAATTCGTAATCATGTCATAGC
TGTTTCCTGTGTGAAATTGTTATCCGCTCACAATTCCACACAACATACGAGCCGGAAGCATAAAGTGTAA
AGCCTGGGGTGCCTAATGAGTGAGCTAACTCACATTAATTGCGTTGCGCTCACTGCCCGCTTTCCAGTCG
GGAAACCTGTCGTGCCAGCTGCATTAATGAATCGGCCAACGCGCGGGGAGAGGCGGTTTGCGTATTGGGC
GCTCTTCCGCTTCCTCGCTCACTGACTCGCTGCGCTCGGTCGTTCGGCTGCGGCGAGCGGTATCAGCTCA
CTCAAAGGCGGTAATACGGTTATCCACAGAATCAGGGGATAACGCAGGAAAGAACATGTGAGCAAAAGGC
CAGCAAAAGGCCAGGAACCGTAAAAAGGCCGCGTTGCTGGCGTTTTTCCATAGGCTCCGCCCCCCTGACG
AGCATCACAAAAATCGACGCTCAAGTCAGAGGTGGCGAAACCCGACAGGACTATAAAGATACCAGGCGTT
TCCCCCTGGAAGCTCCCTCGTGCGCTCTCCTGTTCCGACCCTGCCGCTTACCGGATACCTGTCCGCCTTT
CTCCCTTCGGGAAGCGTGGCGCTTTCTCATAGCTCACGCTGTAGGTATCTCAGTTCGGTGTAGGTCGTTC
GCTCCAAGCTGGGCTGTGTGCACGAACCCCCCGTTCAGCCCGACCGCTGCGCCTTATCCGGTAACTATCG
TCTTGAGTCCAACCCGGTAAGACACGACTTATCGCCACTGGCAGCAGCCACTGGTAACAGGATTAGCAGA
GCGAGGTATGTAGGCGGTGCTACAGAGTTCTTGAAGTGGTGGCCTAACTACGGCTACACTAGAAGAACAG
TATTTGGTATCTGCGCTCTGCTGAAGCCAGTTACCTTCGGAAAAAGAGTTGGTAGCTCTTGATCCGGCAA
ACAAACCACCGCTGGTAGCGGTGGTTTTTTTGTTTGCAAGCAGCAGATTACGCGCAGAAAAAAAGGATCT
CAAGAAGATCCTTTGATCTTTTCTACGGGGTCTGACGCTCAGTGGAACGAAAACTCACGTTAAGGGATTT
TGGTCATGAGATTATCAAAAAGGATCTTCACCTAGATCCTTTTAAATTAAAAATGAAGTTTTAAATCAAT
CTAAAGTATATATGAGTAAACTTGGTCTGACAGTTACCAATGCTTAATCAGTGAGGCACCTATCTCAGCG
ATCTGTCTATTTCGTTCATCCATAGTTGCCTGACTCCCCGTCGTGTAGATAACTACGATACGGGAGGGCT
TACCATCTGGCCCCAGTGCTGCAATGATACCGCGAGACCCACGCTCACCGGCTCCAGATTTATCAGCAAT
AAACCAGCCAGCCGGAAGGGCCGAGCGCAGAAGTGGTCCTGCAACTTTATCCGCCTCCATCCAGTCTATT
AATTGTTGCCGGGAAGCTAGAGTAAGTAGTTCGCCAGTTAATAGTTTGCGCAACGTTGTTGCCATTGCTA
CAGGCATCGTGGTGTCACGCTCGTCGTTTGGTATGGCTTCATTCAGCTCCGGTTCCCAACGATCAAGGCG
AGTTACATGATCCCCCATGTTGTGCAAAAAAGCGGTTAGCTCCTTCGGTCCTCCGATCGTTGTCAGAAGT
AAGTTGGCCGCAGTGTTATCACTCATGGTTATGGCAGCACTGCATAATTCTCTTACTGTCATGCCATCCG
TAAGATGCTTTTCTGTGACTGGTGAGTACTCAACCAAGTCATTCTGAGAATAGTGTATGCGGCGACCGAG
TTGCTCTTGCCCGGCGTCAATACGGGATAATACCGCGCCACATAGCAGAACTTTAAAAGTGCTCATCATT
GGAAAACGTTCTTCGGGGCGAAAACTCTCAAGGATCTTACCGCTGTTGAGATCCAGTTCGATGTAACCCA
CTCGTGCACCCAACTGATCTTCAGCATCTTTTACTTTCACCAGCGTTTCTGGGTGAGCAAAAACAGGAAG
GCAAAATGCCGCAAAAAAGGGAATAAGGGCGACACGGAAATGTTGAATACTCATACTCTTCCTTTTTCAA
TATTATTGAAGCATTTATCAGGGTTATTGTCTCATGAGCGGATACATATTTGAATGTATTTAGAAAAATA
AACAAATAGGGGTTCCGCGCACATTTCCCCGAAAAGTGCCACCTGACGTCTAAGAAACCATTATTATCAT
GACATTAACCTATAAAAATAGGCGTATCACGAGGCCCTTTCGTCTCGCGCGTTTCGGTGATGACGGTGAA
AACCTCTGACACATGCAGCTCCCGGAGACGGTCACAGCTTGTCTGTAAGCGGATGCCGGGAGCAGACAAG
CCCGTCAGGGCGCGTCAGCGGGTGTTGGCGGGTGTCGGGGCTGGCTTAACTATGCGGCATCAGAGCAGAT
TGTACTGAGAGTGCACCATATGCGGTGTGAAATACCGCACAGATGCGTAAGGAGAAAATACCGCATCAGG
CGCCATTCGCCATTCAGGCTGCGCAACTGTTGGGAAGGGCGATCGGTGCGGGCCTCTTCGCTATTACGCC
AGCTGGCGAAAGGGGGATGTGCTGCAAGGCGATTAAGTTGGGTAACGCCAGGGTTTTCCCAGTCACGACG
TTGTAAAACGACGGCCAGTGCCAAGTTGGGATCTTTGCATTGGCCCACGGCTCTCAGGATGGGGATGCTC
CCCTTCAGCACCCGGTTCCCCTTGGAAACTGATGGTCCTGGCTCTGTGGCATGGCAGTGGCACTGTGAGG
AGCCCCCTACCAGCAGCACACAGTGGGGTTGGCACTGCCACGCTCCGGATGCCGCGCTCTGATCCAACCC
CATAATCAAGGGAACCCGAATTGCCCCATCATTGCCCCCACCACCCCCATCCTGCCGGGCCCTCACACCC
CACGCTGCCTTCTGGTGACATTCCCCAGCCCAAACCCACGGCTTCATGGCTACCGCGGGGCATTTCCCAT
TGCCGCCCCATTATCAGCTCTGCACACCTCCCGCTGTACCCATGCCTCGTGGCTGCCCTTCTTTGACGTA
TAATCTTCTAATTAATACCCGGCCTTGTCAAAGTGGAGCACAAACGTTAATTAATTCCCCAGCAGGCAGG
TAATTAACAGTGTGACTCCCTTTTTGCTGCGAGTGGGGCTGATACAGAGAGATGTGGCACTATGGAGCCC
ACGGGGTCCTGGCACTGGGTGCCCACGGAGGTCCCCATGTGCTGCAGTGTCACCGCCTCCGAGGAGACAG
TATTGTCCCTGCGGTGTCCCTGCAGCTCAGCTCTGTCCACAGGGCCACCTCCAGTTTGGAGGGGACACAA
TGCAGCCCCGATGCAACCCATCCTCGCAGCATCCCAGGGACAAAGACCCCACTGCAAGACCGCACACAGG
GCTGGGTCCCGCTCCCCTAATATCTACAGTGCTTCTTGCATGGCCCCTTAATCAATGCAGTTAATCAGCA
TGCGCTCATGCACCGCTCTGGAGCTGCAAAGCCCCTCGCAGCGCTGCTCACCAACACCGCGCACCGCCCC
GGCCCAGCCTGCAGCACGCGCTGCAAACAGGAAAGAAACAAAATATTGCCCAAATGTAGGCAAAGGCATT
CGGCTGCCTTGACCTCCGCCGGGCCGGGCCCTGCCTGACTCAGCTCCTTACTCAGCGCTCGCTTCCTCCC
TCCGGCTGCCACCGCCGCAGCGCACACCCTGACAAAGAGTGGCCCTTAACGGGCTCTGAGGTGCACCCAG
CAGTGCACTCAGCAGTCCAAGGGCCGGCCTGGAGGTTTGCACCGCTACGTGCTGACATTAGCATTGAACT
TGGCCCTGGGTAGTGCTGCAGGCCGGGCGGGGTGGGTGTAGAGAGTGCAGCGCGCGTTGCACCCGGTGCC
CCTTCCCCTCCCTTGCATCCCAGCAGGCTGCACCCCAGCACCAGGCCCGTGCATGCATGCTCCTGGTGTT
ATTGCAGCCTGGTGCATGCATGCGTCTTGATGGTGCAGCGCTGTGCATGCATCCTCCTTGGTGTGTAGCA
GTCTAGTGCATGCATACCCCTCGGTGTTATTGCTGCTCTGTGCACGCACGCTCATTGTATCACTTCATCC
CAGTGCATGCACTCACACTGGAGCGATTGCTGCTCGGTGCACGCACACTCATTGTATCACTGCAGCTCAG
TGGCTGCACGCACACCGGTGTTATTGCTGCTCGGTGCGTGCATGCACATCAGTGTCGCTGCAGCTCAGTG
CATGCACGCTCATTGCCCATCGCTATCCCTGCCTCTCCTGCTGGCGCTCCCCGGGAGGTGACTTCAAGGG
GACCGCAGGACCACCTCGGGGGTGGGGGGAGGGCTGCACACGCGGACCCCGCTCCCCCTCCCCAACAAAG
CACTGTGGAATCAAAAAGGGGGGAGGGGGGATGGAGGGGCGCGTCACACCCCCGCCCCACACCCTCACCT
CGAGGTGAGCCCCACGTTCTGCTTCACTCTCCCCATCTCCCCCCCCTCCCCACCCCCAATTTTGTATTTA
TTTATTTTTTAATTATTTTGTGCAGCGATGGGGGCGGGGGGGGGG
Features (pLannotate 1.2.2; 18 found; start..end, strand, type, name):
    117..1086    +  intron         chimeric intron: chimera between introns from chicken β-actin and rabbit β-globin
   1150..2250    +  CDS            Kif1c (fragment): KIF1C_MOUSE - Experimental evidence at protein level: Swiss-Prot protein existence level 1. Motor required for the retrograde transport of Golgi vesicles to the endoplasmic reticulum. Has a microtubule plus end-directed motility (By similarity). From Mus musculus (Mouse).
   2746..3453    +  CDS            mCherry: mCherry is a basic (constitutively fluorescent) red fluorescent protein published in 2004, derived from Discosoma sp.. It is reported to be a very rapidly-maturing monomer with low acid sensitivity.
   3583..3912    +  CDS            sspB (fragment): SSPB_HAEIN - Experimental evidence at protein level: Swiss-Prot protein existence level 1. Also stimulates degradation of the N-terminus of RseA (residues 1-108, alone or in complex with sigma-E) by ClpX-ClpP in a non-ssrA-mediated fashion. From Haemophilus influenzae (strain ATCC 51907 / DSM 11121 / KW20 / Rd).
   3937..4022    +  CDS            large T antigen (fragment): large T antigen from SV40 (simian virus 40)
   4045..4179    +  polyA_signal   SV40 poly(A) signal: SV40 polyadenylation signal
   4217..4233    -  protein_bind   lac operator: The lac repressor binds to the lac operator to inhibit transcription in E. coli. This inhibition can be relieved by adding lactose or isopropyl-β-D-thiogalactopyranoside (IPTG). lac repressor encoded by lacI
   4241..4271    -  promoter       lac promoter: promoter for the E. coli lac operon
   4286..4307    -  protein_bind   CAP binding site: CAP binding activates transcription in the presence of cAMP. E. coli catabolite activator protein
   4320..4412    -  CDS            lacI (fragment): lac repressor; lacI; The lac repressor binds to the lac operator to inhibit transcription in E. coli. This inhibition can be relieved by adding lactose or isopropyl-β-D-thiogalactopyranoside (IPTG).
   4595..5183    -  rep_origin     ori: high-copy-number ColE1/pMB1/pBR322/pUC origin of replication
   5354..6214    -  CDS            AmpR: β-lactamase; bla; confers resistance to ampicillin, carbenicillin, and related antibiotics
   6215..6319    -  promoter       AmpR promoter: bla
   6414..6449    +  CDS            rop (fragment): Rop protein, which maintains plasmids at low copy number; rop
   6551..6650    +  misc_feature   bom (fragment): basis of mobility region from pBR322
   6656..6810    -  CDS            lacZα (fragment): LacZα fragment of β-galactosidase; lacZ fragment
   8610..3       +  promoter       chicken β-actin promoter (fragment) (across the origin): contains a 21-bp deletion relative to the standard chicken β-actin promoter
   8720..116     +  promoter       chicken β-actin promoter (fragment) (across the origin): No description available
