[The description below was written by a language model from this plasmid's Addgene catalogue record and pLannotate feature annotations shown in this document.]
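Description:
pB80-KIF1A(1-365)-VVD52C-mCherry-SSPB(micro) is a mammalian expression plasmid of about 8.7 kb, built on a β-actin promoter backbone. It is maintained in E. coli through a high-copy ColE1/pUC-type origin and selected with ampicillin via the β-lactamase gene. Remnants of lac regulatory elements, lacZα, rop and bom are backbone leftovers with no stated role. Transcription in mammalian cells is driven by the chicken β-actin promoter, followed by a chimeric chicken β-actin/rabbit β-globin intron. It is terminated by an SV40 polyadenylation signal.

The roughly 2.8 kb insert encodes a single four-part fusion protein. The first part is the motor domain of mouse kinesin-3 KIF1A (residues 1-365, carrying Pro202Ala). The automated annotation labels this region as a fragment of the related Kif1c, presumably because of motor-domain homology, but the catalogue entry identifies it as KIF1A. Next comes the Neurospora light-sensitive VVD domain (residues 37-184, Ile52Cys). This segment is not called in the feature table, though it plausibly occupies the unannotated gap between the motor and mCherry. The third part is mCherry lacking its initiator methionine, which allows red fluorescence imaging. The last is the SspB "micro" variant (Arg73Gln), the binding partner of the blue-light-gated iLID module.

VVD is a LOV domain that homodimerizes under blue light, so it would be expected to pair the truncated motors on illumination. SspB(micro) recruits the motor to iLID-tagged partners. The record describes the construct as a poorly reversible opto-kinesin for optogenetic heterodimerization to iLID, part of a toolbox for light-controlled intracellular transport. The sequence is flagged as a partial NGS result.
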