Addgene plasmid #174633: pB80-KIF1A(1-365)-VVD52C-mCherry-SSPB(micro)
Purpose: Poorly reversible opto-kinesin for optogenetic heterodimerization to iLID via SSPB(micro)
Depositing lab: Lukas Kapitein. Depositing organization: Utrecht University. Publication: An optimized toolbox for the optogenetic control of intracellular transport. Nijenhuis W, van Grinsven MMP, Kapitein LC. J Cell Biol. 2020 Apr 6;219(4). pii: 133834. doi: 10.1083/jcb.201907149. PubMed 32328628.
Backbone
  Vector backbone: B-actin
  Vector type: Mammalian Expression
Growth in bacteria
  Bacterial resistance: Ampicillin, 100 μg/mL
  Growth temperature: 37°C
  Growth strain: DH5alpha
  Copy number: High Copy
Gene/Insert
  Gene/Insert name: KIF1A(1-365)-VVD52C-mCherry-SSPB(micro)
  Species: M. musculus (mouse), Synthetic
  Insert size (bp): 2765
  Mutation: mmKIF1A(aa1-365): Pro202Ala; ncVVD(aa37-184): Ile52Cys; mCherry: Met1Del; SSPB:Arg73Gln
  Entrez Gene: Kif1a (a.k.a. A, ATSV, C630002N23Rik, Gm1626, Kn, Kns1)
  Promoter: Chicken beta-actin
  Tag / fusion protein: mCherry-SSPB(micro) (C terminal on insert)
  Cloning method: Restriction Enzyme; 5′ cloning site unknown (unknown if destroyed)
Terms and licenses: Academic/Nonprofit Terms; Industry Terms: Not Available to Industry
Depositor comments: Internal plasmid ID: WN321
How to cite: pB80-KIF1A(1-365)-VVD52C-mCherry-SSPB(micro) was a gift from Lukas Kapitein (Addgene plasmid # 174633 ; http://n2t.net/addgene:174633 ; RRID:Addgene_174633)
